>Addgene plasmid #32917 | pCGN-Sos Cat | addgene partial sequence | sequence record 39209 | Bglob-pA-R 5'-ttttggcagagggaaaaaga-3'
GGCATTGGCCACACCAGCCACCACCTTCTGATAGGCAGCCTGCACCTGAGGAGTGAATTCTTTGCCAAAA
TGATGAGACAGCACAACAACCAGCACGTTGCCCAGGAGCTGTAGGAAAGAGAAGAAGGCATGAACATGGT
TAGCAGAGGGGCCCGGTTTGGACTCAGAGTATTTTATCCTCATCTCAAACAGTGTATATCATTGTAACCA
TAAAGAGAAAGGCAGGATGATGACCAGGGTGTAGTTGTTTCTACCAATAAGAATATTTCCACGCCAGCCA
GAATTTATATGCAGAAATATTCTACCTTATCATTTAATTATAACAATTGTTCTCTAAAACTGTGCTGAAG
TACAATATAATATACCCTGATTGCCTTGAAAAAAAAGTGATTAGAGAAAGTACTTACAATCTGACAAATA
AACAAAAGTGAATTTAAAAATTCGTTACAAATGCAAGCTAAAGTTTAACGAAAAAGTTACAGAAAATGAA
AAGAAAATAAGAGGAGACAATGGTTGTCAACAGAGTAGAAAGTGAAAGAAACAAAATTATCATGAGGGTC
CATGGTGATACAAGGGACATCTTCCCATTCTAAACAACACCCTGAAAACTTTGCCCCCTCCATATAACAT
GAATTTTACAATAGCGAAAAAGAAAGAACAATCAAGGGTCCCCAAACTCACCCTGAAGTTCTCAGGATCC
CCGGGTACCTGGTCTTGGGTTTGATGGACGAACACCAGGAGATTTTAGGGGATAGCTATATTTTTTTGGA
AATCTTGGGAGAGGCTTAGGGTTTCGTGGTTCTATTTCTAGGGATTTGTTGAAAAGATAATCTGTAAATT
CCTTCTCCATGCTATTTCCCATCGGATTCAAGTTTTCAAAGAACCTTTTGATATCTGATTCTACTCGTAA
ACAGTAAGGCTGATTTTGG
