>Addgene plasmid #32917 | pCGN-Sos Cat | addgene partial sequence | sequence record 39212 | CMV-F 5'-CGCAAATGGGCGGTAGGCGTG-3'
GCAGAGCTCGTTTAGTGAACCGTCAGATCGCCTGGAGACGCCATCCACGCTGTTTTGACCTCCATAGAAG
ACACCGGGACCGATCCAGCCTCCGGGGGATCTTGGTGGCGTGAAACTCCCGCACCTCTTCGGCCAGCGCC
TTGTAGAAGCGCGTATGGCTTCTAGCTATCCTTATGACGTGCCTGACTATGCCAGCCTGGGAGGACCTTC
TAGAGAGGAGCAGATGAGGCTGCCTAGTGCTGATGTTTATAGATTTGCAGAGCCTGACTCTGAAGAGAAT
ATTATATTTGAAGAGAACATGCAGCCCAAGGCTGGAATTCCAATTATCAAAGCAGGAACTGTTATTAAAC
TTATAGAGAGGCTTACGTACCATATGTACGCAGATCCCAATTTTGTTCGGACATTTCTTACAACATACAG
ATCCTTTTGCAAACCTCAAGAACTACTGAGTCTTATAATAGAAAGGTTTGAAATTCCAGAGCCTGAGCCA
ACAGAAGCTGATCGCATAGCTATAGAGAATGGAGATCAACCCTTGAGTGCAGAACTGAAAAGATTTAGAA
AAGAATATATACAGCCTGTGCAACTGCGAGTATTAAATGTATGTCGGCACTGGGTAGAGCACCACTTCTA
TGATTTTGAAAGAGATGCATATCTTTTGCAACGAATGGAAGAATTTATTGGAACAGTAAGAGGTAAAGCA
ATGAAAAAATGGGTTGAATCCATCACTAAAATAATCCAAAGGAAAAAAATTGCAAGAGACAATGGACCAG
GTCATAATATTACATTTCAGAGTTCACCTCCCACAGTTGAGTGGCATATAAGCAGACCTGGGCACATAGA
GACTTTT
