[The description below was written by a language model from this plasmid's Addgene catalogue record.]
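Description:
pCGN-Sos Cat is a mammalian expression plasmid built on the pCGN backbone (about 7.5 kb without insert). It carries a roughly 1.46 kb fragment of human SOS1 and is propagated in E. coli under ampicillin selection. The record lists the copy number as unknown and does not state the origin of replication. No feature table is provided, so the construct's layout can only be inferred from the catalogue fields.

The insert encodes only amino acids 564–1049 of SOS1, which the depositor describes as the catalytic domain of Sos. SOS1 is a guanine nucleotide exchange factor for Ras, and this isolated region lacks the N-terminal and C-terminal portions of the full-length protein. Expression is driven by the CMV promoter, a strong constitutive promoter in most mammalian cell lines. The backbone supplies an N-terminal HA epitope tag, so the fragment is made as an HA fusion that can be detected or immunoprecipitated with anti-HA antibodies. The reverse sequencing primer is named for a beta-globin polyadenylation region, which suggests such a signal lies downstream of the insert, although the record does not list it explicitly. The insert was introduced by restriction cloning, but the sites used are not recorded. No mammalian selection marker is stated.

The record gives no specific application. An HA-tagged Sos catalytic domain of this kind is suited to transient expression in mammalian cells to study the exchange activity of Sos separately from the rest of the protein.
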