Addgene plasmid #32917: pCGN-Sos Cat
Depositing lab: Dafna Bar-Sagi.
Backbone
  Vector backbone: pCGN
  Backbone size w/o insert (bp): 7500
  Vector type: Mammalian Expression
Growth in bacteria
  Bacterial resistance: Ampicillin, 100 μg/mL
  Growth temperature: 37°C
  Growth strain: DH5alpha
  Copy number: Unknown
Gene/Insert
  Gene/Insert name: SOS1
  Species: H. sapiens (human)
  Insert size (bp): 1455
  Mutation: Contains only aa 564-1049
  Entrez Gene: SOS1 (a.k.a. GF1, GGF1, GINGF, HGF, NS4, SOS-1)
  Promoter: CMV
  Tag / fusion protein: HA (N terminal on backbone)
  Cloning method: Restriction Enzyme; 5′ cloning site None (unknown if destroyed); 3′ cloning site None (unknown if destroyed)
  Sequencing primers: 5′ CMV-Fwd; 3′ Bglob-pA-R
Terms and licenses: Academic/Nonprofit Terms; Industry Terms: Not Available to Industry
Depositor comments: This is the catalytic domain of Sos.
How to cite: pCGN-Sos Cat was a gift from Dafna Bar-Sagi (Addgene plasmid # 32917 ; http://n2t.net/addgene:32917 ; RRID:Addgene_32917)
